>Addgene plasmid #161585 | pPuro3.1(+)_Strep-Lrrk2(G2019S)-Myc | addgene full sequence | sequence record 318589 | Addgene NGS Result
GACATTGATTATTGACTAGTTATTAATAGTAATCAATTACGGGGTCATTAGTTCATAGCCCATATATGGA
GTTCCGCGTTACATAACTTACGGTAAATGGCCCGCCTGGCTGACCGCCCAACGACCCCCGCCCATTGACG
TCAATAATGACGTATGTTCCCATAGTAACGCCAATAGGGACTTTCCATTGACGTCAATGGGTGGAGTATT
TACGGTAAACTGCCCACTTGGCAGTACATCAAGTGTATCATATGCCAAGTACGCCCCCTATTGACGTCAA
TGACGGTAAATGGCCCGCCTGGCATTATGCCCAGTACATGACCTTATGGGACTTTCCTACTTGGCAGTAC
ATCTACGTATTAGTCATCGCTATTACCATGGTGATGCGGTTTTGGCAGTACATCAATGGGCGTGGATAGC
GGTTTGACTCACGGGGATTTCCAAGTCTCCACCCCATTGACGTCAATGGGAGTTTGTTTTGGCACCAAAA
TCAACGGGACTTTCCAAAATGTCGTAACAACTCCGCCCCATTGACGCAAATGGGCGGTAGGCGTGTACGG
TGGGAGGTCTATATAAGCAGAGCTCTCTGGCTAACTAGAGAACCCACTGCTTACTGGCTTATCGAAATTA
ATACGACTCACTATAGGGAGACCCAAGCTGGCTAGCCACCATGGCAAGCTGGAGCCACCCGCAGTTCGAA
AAAGCCGGCATGGCCAGTGGCGCCTGTCAGGGCTGCGAAGAGGAAGAGGAGGAGGAGGCTCTGAAGAAGT
TGATAGTCAGGCTGAATAATGTCCAGGAAGGCAAGCAGATCGAGACGTTGCTTCAGCTCCTGGAGGACAT
GCTGGTGTTCACCTACTCGGACCGCGCCTCCAAGTTATTTGAAGATAAAAATTTCCACGTGCCTCTGTTG
ATTGTCCTGGACTCCTACATGAGAGTTGCCAGTGTACAGCAGGCGGGGTGGTCACTTCTGTGCAAATTAA
TAGAAGTCTGTCCAGGGACATTGCAAAGCTTAATAGGACCCCAGGATATTGGAAATGATTGGGAAGTCCT
TGGTATTCACCGGCTGATTCTTAAAATGTTAACTGTTCATCACGCCAATGTAAACCTGTCAATAGTTGGA
CTAAAAGCCTTGGATCTCCTCCTAGATTCAGGTAAACTCACCTTGCTGATACTGGATGAAGAATGTGATA
TTTTCTTGTTAATTTTTGATGCCATGCACAGATATTCAGCCAATGATGAAGTCCAAAAACTGGGATGCAA
AGCTTTACACGTGCTTTTTGAGAGAGTTTCCGAGGAACAGCTGACTGAGTTTGTGGAGAACAAAGATTAC
ACGATACTGCTGAGTACGTTCGGCAGCTTCAGAAGGGACAAGGAGATTGTGTACCACGTACTTTGCTGCT
TGCATTCCCTGGCGGTTACATGCAGCAATGTAGAGGTCCTCATGAGTGGGAATGTCCGGTGCTACAATCT
TGTGGTGGAGGCCATGAAAGCCTTCCCCACCAATGAAAACATCCAAGAGGTGAGCTGCTCCTTGTTCCAG
AAGCTTACATTAGGTAACTTTTTCAACATCCTGGTGTTGAACGAAGTGCATGTCTTTGTGGTGAAAGCGG
TCCGACAGTATCCTGAGAACGCAGCCTTACAGATCTCTGCACTCAGCTGTTTAGCACTCCTCACTGAGAC
TATTTTCTTAAACCAAGACTTGGAGGAAAGAAGTGAGACTCAAGAGCAGAGCGAAGAGGAAGACAGTGAG
AAGCTTTTCTGGCTGGAACCCTGCTATAAAGCCCTGGTGCGCCATCGAAAGGACAAACACGTGCAGGAGG
CTGCCTGCTGGGCACTAAATAACCTCCTTATGTACCAGAACAGTTTGCATGAGAAGATCGGAGATGAAGA
TGGCCAGTTCCCTGCGCACAGGGAAGTGATGCTGTCTATGCTGATGCACTCTTCTTCCAAAGATGTCTTC
CAAGCAGCTGCACATGCTCTGTCCACTCTCTTGGAACAAAATGTTAATTTCAGGAAAATCCTGCTGGCAA
AAGGAGTATACCTGAATGTCTTGGAATTGATGCAGAAGCATGCCCATGCGCCTGAGGTGGCAGAGAGTGG
CTGCAAGATGCTGAGTCACCTGTTTGAAGGAAGTAACCCTTCTCTGGATACAATGGCAGCAGTGGTCCCT
AAAATACTAACAGTGATGAAAGCCCACGGAACGTCTCTGTCAGTCCAGCTGGAGGCGCTGCGAGCTATCT
TGCATTTCGTTGTGCCAGGACTATTGGAAGAATCCAGGGAGGACTCTCAATGCAGACCAAATGTGCTCAG
AAAACAGTGTTTCAGGACTGACATCCACAAGCTGGTTCTAGTCGCTCTGAACAGGTTCATTGGGAATCCT
GGGATTCAGAAATGTGGATTGAAAGTAATCTCTTCTCTCGCGCACCTTCCTGATGCCACAGAGACATTGT
CCCTGCAAGGAGCAGTTGACTCAGTCCTCCACACCTTACAGATGTATCCAGATGACCAAGAAATTCAGTG
TCTGGGCTTACACCTTATGGGATGCTTGATGACAAAGAAGAATTTCTGCATAGGGACAGGGCACCTCCTG
GCAAAAATTCTGGCTTCCACTTTGCAGCGCTTTAAAGATGTTGCTGAGGTGCAGACTACAGGATTACAGA
CAACCCTGTCAATACTTGAGCTGTCAGTATCTTTCTCCAAGCTGCTAGTGCACTATTCCTTTGATGTGGT
GATATTTCATCAGATGTCTTCCAGTGTTGTAGAACAAAAGGATGAGCAGTTCCTCAATCTATGTTGCAAA
TGCTTTGCAAAAGTGGCCGTGGATGATGAGCTGAAAAACACCATGCTAGAGAGAGCCTGCGATCAGAATA
ACAGCATCATGGTTGAATGTTTGCTCCTCTTGGGAGCTGATGCCAACCAAGTGAAGGGGGCAACTTCTTT
AATCTATCAGGTATGTGAGAAAGAGAGCAGTCCTAAATTGGTGGAACTGTTGCTTAATGGTGGTTGTCGT
GAACAAGATGTACGGAAGGCCCTGACCGTAAGCATCCAAAAGGGCGACAGCCAGGTCATCAGCTTGCTCC
TCAGGAAACTTGCCCTGGACCTGGCCAACAACAGCATTTGCCTTGGAGGATTTGGCATAGGAAAAATTGA
TCCTTCTTGGCTTGGTCCTTTATTTCCAGATAAGTCATCCAATTTAAGGAAGCAAACAAACACAGGATCT
GTCCTAGCGAGGAAAGTGCTCCGGTATCAGATGAGAAACACCCTTCAAGAAGGCGTGGCCTCAGGCAGTG
ACGGCAAGTTTTCTGAAGACGCGCTGGCGAAATTTGGAGAATGGACCTTTATTCCCGACTCTTCTATGGA
CAGTGTGTTTGGCCAGAGCGATGATCTGGATAGCGAAGGCAGCGAGAGCTCATTTCTCGTGAAGAGGAAG
TCCAACTCAATTAGTGTAGGGGAAGTTTACAGAGATCTAGCTCTGCAGCGCTGCTCACCAAATGCTCAGA
GGCATTCCAATTCGCTGGGTCCTGTTTTTGACCATGAAGACTTACTGAGACGAAAAAGAAAAATACTGTC
TTCAGATGAGTCTCTCAGGTCCTCAAGGCTGCCGTCCCATATGAGGCAATCAGATAGCTCTTCTTCCCTG
GCTTCTGAGAGAGAACACATCACGTCGTTAGACCTATCTGCCAACGAACTCAAAGATATTGATGCTCTGA
GCCAGAAGTGTTGCCTCAGTAGCCACCTGGAACATCTCACCAAACTGGAACTTCACCAGAATTCACTCAC
GAGCTTCCCACAGCAGCTGTGTGAGACTCTGAAGTGTTTGATACACTTGGATTTGCACAGTAACAAATTC
ACCTCATTTCCCTCTTTCGTGTTGAAAATGCCACGTATCACCAACCTAGATGCCTCTCGAAATGACATCG
GGCCAACAGTAGTTTTAGACCCTGCGATGAAGTGTCCAAGCCTCAAACAGTTGAATCTGTCCTATAACCA
GCTCTCTTCAATCCCAGAGAATCTTGCCCAAGTGGTGGAGAAACTTGAGCAGCTCCTACTGGAAGGAAAT
AAAATATCCGGGATTTGCTCTCCCCTGAGCCTGAAGGAACTGAAGATTTTAAATCTTAGTAAAAATCACA
TTCCATCCCTACCTGGAGATTTTCTTGAGGCTTGTTCAAAAGTCGAGAGTTTCAGTGCTCGCATGAATTT
TCTTGCTGCAATGCCTGCCTTACCTTCTTCCATAACGAGCTTAAAATTGTCTCAGAACTCTTTCACGTGC
ATTCCAGAAGCGATTTTCAGTCTTCCGCACTTGCGGTCCTTGGATATGAGCCACAACAACATTGAATGTC
TGCCGGGACCTGCACATTGGAAGTCTCTGAACTTAAGGGAACTCATTTTTAGCAAGAATCAGATCAGCAC
CTTAGACTTTAGTGAGAACCCACACGTGTGGTCAAGAGTAGAGAAACTGCATCTCTCTCATAATAAACTG
AAAGAGATTCCTCCAGAAATTGGCTGCCTTGAAAATCTGACGTCTCTCGACGTCAGTTACAACTTGGAAC
TGAGGTCCTTCCCAAATGAAATGGGGAAGTTGAGCAAGATATGGGATCTTCCCTTGGACGGACTGCATCT
GAATTTTGACTTTAAGCACGTAGGATGCAAGGCCAAAGACATCATAAGGTTTCTACAACAACGTCTGAAA
AAGGCTGTACCCTACAACCGAATGAAGCTCATGATTGTGGGAAATACGGGGAGCGGTAAGACCACTTTAC
TGCAACAACTCATGAAAATGAAGAAACCAGAACTTGGCATGCAGGGTGCCACAGTCGGCATAGACGTGCG
AGACTGGTCCATCCAAATACGGGGCAAAAGGAGAAAGGACCTGGTTCTAAACGTGTGGGATTTTGCAGGT
CGTGAGGAATTCTACAGCACTCACCCCCACTTCATGACCCAGAGAGCCCTCTACCTGGCTGTCTATGATC
TCAGCAAGGGGCAGGCAGAGGTGGACGCCATGAAGCCCTGGCTCTTCAATATCAAGGCTCGTGCCTCTTC
TTCCCCGGTGATTCTGGTGGGCACACATTTGGATGTTTCTGATGAGAAGCAGCGGAAAGCGTGCATAAGC
AAAATCACGAAGGAACTCCTAAATAAGCGAGGATTCCCCACCATCCGGGACTACCACTTTGTGAATGCCA
CCGAGGAGTCAGATGCGCTGGCAAAGCTTCGGAAAACCATCATAAATGAGAGCCTTAATTTCAAGATCCG
AGATCAGCCTGTGGTTGGGCAGCTAATTCCAGATTGCTACGTAGAACTGGAGAAAATCATTTTATCAGAG
CGGAAAGCTGTGCCGACTGAGTTTCCTGTGATTAACCGGAAACACCTGTTACAGCTCGTGAACGAACATC
AGCTGCAGCTGGATGAGAACGAGCTCCCACACGCCGTTCACTTCCTAAATGAGTCGGGAGTTCTTCTGCA
TTTTCAAGACCCTGCCCTGCAGCTAAGTGACCTGTACTTTGTGGAACCCAAGTGGCTTTGTAAAGTCATG
GCACAGATCTTGACAGTGAAGGTAGACGGCTGTCTGAAACATCCTAAGGGCATCATTTCCCGGAGAGATG
TGGAAAAATTCCTTTCAAAGAAGAAGCGATTCCCGAAGAACTATATGATGCAATACTTTAAACTATTAGA
AAAATTTCAGATCGCATTGCCAATAGGGGAAGAATATCTTCTGGTTCCAAGCAGCTTGTCTGACCACAGG
CCAGTGATAGAGCTCCCCCACTGTGAGAACTCTGAGATCATCATCCGGCTGTACGAAATGCCGTACTTTC
CCATGGGATTTTGGTCAAGATTGATTAACCGATTACTTGAAATCTCACCCTTCATGCTTTCTGGCAGAGA
GAGAGCACTACGCCCTAACAGGATGTATTGGCGGCAAGGCATCTACTTGAATTGGTCTCCAGAAGCATAC
TGTCTGGTAGGCTCTGAAGTCTTAGACAATCGACCTGAGAGTTTCTTGAAAATCACAGTTCCGTCTTGTA
GAAAAGGTTGTATTCTTCTGGGCCGAGTTGTGGATCATATTGACTCACTCATGGAAGAATGGTTTCCCGG
GTTACTGGAGATTGACATTTGTGGGGAAGGAGAAACTCTGTTGAAGAAATGGGCATTGTACAGTTTTAAT
GATGGTGAAGAACATCAGAAGATCTTGCTTGATGAGTTGATGAAGAAGGCTGAAGAAGGAGACCTGTTAA
TAAATCCAGACCAACCAAGGCTCACTATTCCAATATCCCAGATTGCTCCGGACTTGATCTTGGCTGACCT
GCCTAGAAATATCATGTTGAACAATGATGAGTTGGAATTTGAGGAAGCACCAGAGTTTCTCTTAGGCGAT
GGAAGTTTTGGATCCGTTTATCGAGCTGCCTACGAAGGAGAGGAAGTGGCTGTGAAGATTTTTAATAAGC
ACACATCTCTTAGGCTGTTAAGACAAGAGTTGGTGGTCCTTTGTCACCTTCACCACCCCAGCCTGATATC
CTTGCTGGCGGCTGGTATTCGTCCTCGGATGTTGGTAATGGAGTTGGCCTCCAAAGGTTCCTTGGATCGC
CTGCTGCAGCAGGACAAAGCCAGCCTCACCAGAACCCTCCAGCACAGGATCGCGTTGCATGTGGCCGACG
GCCTGAGGTATCTCCACTCAGCCATGATTATTTACCGTGACCTGAAGCCCCACAATGTGCTGCTTTTTAC
CCTGTATCCCAATGCTGCCATCATTGCGAAGATTGCGGACTACTCGATCGCACAGTACTGCTGCAGGATG
GGAATAAAGACATCAGAGGGCACCCCAGGGTTCCGGGCACCTGAAGTTGCCAGGGGGAATGTCATTTATA
ACCAACAGGCCGATGTTTATTCTTTTGGCTTACTACTTCACGATATTTGGACAACTGGGAGTAGGATTAT
GGAGGGTTTGAGGTTCCCAAATGAGTTTGATGAGTTAGCCATACAAGGGAAGTTGCCAGATCCAGTTAAA
GAATATGGCTGTGCCCCATGGCCTATGGTTGAGAAGTTAATTACAAAGTGTTTGAAAGAAAATCCTCAAG
AAAGACCCACTTCTGCCCAGGTCTTTGACATTTTGAATTCGGCTGAATTAATTTGCCTCATGCGACACAT
TTTAATACCTAAGAACATCATTGTTGAATGCATGGTTGCCACGAATCTCAATAGCAAGAGTGCGACTCTC
TGGTTGGGATGTGGGAACACAGAAAAAGGACAGCTTTCCTTATTTGACTTAAACACGGAAAGATACAGCT
ATGAGGAAGTTGCTGATAGTAGAATACTGTGCTTGGCTTTGGTGCATCTCGCTGCTGAGAAAGAGAGCTG
GGTTGTGTGCGGGACACAGTCTGGGGCTCTCCTGGTCATCAATGTTGAAGAGGAGACAAAGAGACACACC
CTGGAAAAGATGACTGATTCTGTCACTTGTTTGCATTGCAATTCCCTTGCCAAGCAGAGCAAGCAAAGTA
ACTTTCTTTTGGTGGGAACTGCTGATGGTAACTTAATGATATTTGAAGATAAAGCCGTTAAGTGTAAAGG
AGCTGCCCCCTTGAAGACACTACACATAGGCGATGTCAGTACGCCCCTGATGTGCCTGAGCGAGTCCCTG
AATTCATCTGAAAGACACATCACATGGGGAGGGTGTGGCACAAAGGTCTTCTCCTTTTCCAATGATTTCA
CCATTCAGAAACTCATCGAGACAAAAACCAACCAGCTGTTTTCTTACGCAGCTTTCAGCGATTCTAACAT
CATAGCGCTGGCAGTAGACACAGCCCTGTATATTGCCAAGAAAAACAGCCCTGTCGTAGAGGTGTGGGAC
AAGAAAACAGAAAAGCTCTGTGAATTAATAGACTGTGTGCACTTCTTAAAGGAGGTGATGGTAAAACTAA
ACAAGGAATCGAAACATCAGCTGTCCTACTCTGGGAGGGTGAAGGCCCTCTGCCTGCAGAAGAACACGGC
TCTCTGGATCGGAACTGGAGGAGGCCACATCTTACTCCTGGATCTTTCTACTCGGCGAGTTATCCGCACC
ATTCACAATTTCTGTGATTCTGTGAGAGCCATGGCCACAGCACAATTAGGAAGCCTTAAGAATGTCATGC
TGGTTTTGGGGTACAAGCGGAAGAGTACAGAGGGTATCCAAGAACAAAAAGAGATACAATCTTGTTTGTC
TATTTGGGACCTCAATCTTCCACACGAGGTGCAAAATTTAGAAAAACACATTGAAGTAAGAACAGAATTA
GCTGATAAAATGAGGAAAACATCTGTTGAAGGTACCGCCCTCGAGCAAAAACTCATCTCAGAAGAGGATC
TGTAGGGGCCCGTTTAAACCCGCTGATCAGCCTCGACTGTGCCTTCTAGTTGCCAGCCATCTGTTGTTTG
CCCCTCCCCCGTGCCTTCCTTGACCCTGGAAGGTGCCACTCCCACTGTCCTTTCCTAATAAAATGAGGAA
ATTGCATCGCATTGTCTGAGTAGGTGTCATTCTATTCTGGGGGGTGGGGTGGGGCAGGACAGCAAGGGGG
AGGATTGGGAAGACAATAGCAGGCATGCTGGGGATGCGGTGGGCTCTATGGCTTCTGAGGCGGAAAGAAC
CAGCTGGGGCTCTAGGGGGTATCCCC
[124 nt withheld, positions 8637-8760]
CGCTGTGGAATGTGTGTCAGTTAGGGTGTGGAAAGTCCCCAGGCTCCCCAGCAGGCAGAAGTATGCAAAG
CATGCATCTCAATTAGTCAGCAACCAGGTGTGGAAAGTCCCCAGGCTCCCCAGCAGGCAGAAGTATGCAA
AGCATGCATCTCAATTAGTCAGCAACCATAGTCCCGCCCCTAACTCCGCCCATCCCGCCCCTAACTCCGC
CCAGTTCCGCCCATTCTCCGCCCCATGGCTGACTAATTTTTTTTATTTATGCAGAGGCCGAGGCCGCCTC
GGCCTCTGAGCTATTCCAGAAGTAGTGAGGAGGCTTTTTTGGAGGCCTAGGCTTTTGCAAAAAGCTTGCA
TGCCTGCAGGTCGGCCGCCACGACCGGTGCCGCCACCATCCCCTGACCCACGCCCCTGACCCCTCACAAG
GAGACGACCTTCCATGACCGAGTACAAGCCCACGGTGCGCCTCGCCACCCGCGACGACGTCCCCCGGGCC
GTACGCACCCTCGCCGCCGCGTTCGCCGACTACCCCGCCACGCGCCACACCGTCGACCCGGACCGCCACA
TCGAGCGGGTCACCGAGCTGCAAGAACTCTTCCTCACGCGCGTCGGGCTCGACATCGGCAAGGTGTGGGT
CGCGGACGACGGCGCCGCGGTGGCGGTCTGGACCACGCCGGAGAGCGTCGAAGCGGGGGCGGTGTTCGCC
GAGATCGGCCCGCGCATGGCCGAGTTGAGCGGTTCCCGGCTGGCCGCGCAGCAACAGATGGAAGGCCTCC
TGGCGCCGCACCGGCCCAAGGAGCCCGCGTGGTTCCTGGCCACCGTCGGCGTCTCGCCCGACCACCAGGG
CAAGGGTCTGGGCAGCGCCGTCGTGCTCCCCGGAGTGGAGGCGGCCGAGCGCGCCGGGGTGCCCGCCTTC
CTGGAGACCTCCGCGCCCCGCAACCTCCCCTTCTACGAGCGGCTCGGCTTCACCGTCACCGCCGACGTCG
AGGTGCCCGAAGGACCGCGCACCTGGTGCATGACCCGCAAGCCCGGTGCCTGACGCCCGCCCCACGACCC
GCAGCGCCCGACCGAAAGGAGCGCACGACCCCATGGCTCCGACCGAAGCCACCCGGGGCGGCCCCGCCGA
CCCCGCACCCGCCCCCGAGGCCCACCGACTCTAGAGGATCATAATCAGCCATACCACATTTGTAGAGGTT
TTACTTGCTTTAAAAAACCTCCCACACCTCCCCCTGAACCTGAAACATAAAATGAATGCAATTGTTGTTG
TTAACTTGTTTATTGCAGCTTATAATGGTTACAAATAAAGCAATAGCATCACAAATTTCACAAATAAAGC
ATTTTTTTCACTGCATTCTAGTTGTGGTTTGTCCAAACTCATCAATGTATCTTATCATGTCTGTATACCG
TCGACCTCTAGCTAGAGCTTGGCGTAATCATGGTCATAGCTGTTTCCTGTGTGAAATTGTTATCCGCTCA
CAATTCCACACAACATACGAGCCGGAAGCATAAAGTGTAAAGCCTGGGGTGCCTAATGAGTGAGCTAACT
CACATTAATTGCGTTGCGCTCACTGCCCGCTTTCCAGTCGGGAAACCTGTCGTGCCAGCTGCATTAATGA
ATCGGCCAACGCGCGGGGAGAGGCGGTTTGCGTATTGGGCGCTCTTCCGCTTCCTCGCTCACTGACTCGC
TGCGCTCGGTCGTTCGGCTGCGGCGAGCGGTATCAGCTCACTCAAAGGCGGTAATACGGTTATCCACAGA
ATCAGGGGATAACGCAGGAAAGAACATGTGAGCAAAAGGCCAGCAAAAGGCCAGGAACCGTAAAAAGGCC
GCGTTGCTGGCGTTTTTCCATAGGCTCCGCCCCCCTGACGAGCATCACAAAAATCGACGCTCAAGTCAGA
GGTGGCGAAACCCGACAGGACTATAAAGATACCAGGCGTTTCCCCCTGGAAGCTCCCTCGTGCGCTCTCC
TGTTCCGACCCTGCCGCTTACCGGATACCTGTCCGCCTTTCTCCCTTCGGGAAGCGTGGCGCTTTCTCAT
AGCTCACGCTGTAGGTATCTCAGTTCGGTGTAGGTCGTTCGCTCCAAGCTGGGCTGTGTGCACGAACCCC
CCGTTCAGCCCGACCGCTGCGCCTTATCCGGTAACTATCGTCTTGAGTCCAACCCGGTAAGACACGACTT
ATCGCCACTGGCAGCAGCCACTGGTAACAGGATTAGCAGAGCGAGGTATGTAGGCGGTGCTACAGAGTTC
TTGAAGTGGTGGCCTAACTACGGCTACACTAGAAGAACAGTATTTGGTATCTGCGCTCTGCTGAAGCCAG
TTACCTTCGGAAAAAGAGTTGGTAGCTCTTGATCCGGCAAACAAACCACCGCTGGTAGCGGTGGTTTTTT
TGTTTGCAAGCAGCAGATTACGCGCAGAAAAAAAGGATCTCAAGAAGATCCTTTGATCTTTTCTACGGGG
TCTGACGCTCAGTGGAACGAAAACTCACGTTAAGGGATTTTGGTCATGAGATTATCAAAAAGGATCTTCA
CCTAGATCCTTTTAAATTAAAAATGAAGTTTTAAATCAATCTAAAGTATATATGAGTAAACTTGGTCTGA
CAGTTACCAATGCTTAATCAGTGAGGCACCTATCTCAGCGATCTGTCTATTTCGTTCATCCATAGTTGCC
TGACTCCCCGTCGTGTAGATAACTACGATACGGGAGGGCTTACCATCTGGCCCCAGTGCTGCAATGATAC
CGCGAGACCCACGCTCACCGGCTCCAGATTTATCAGCAATAAACCAGCCAGCCGGAAGGGCCGAGCGCAG
AAGTGGTCCTGCAACTTTATCCGCCTCCATCCAGTCTATTAATTGTTGCCGGGAAGCTAGAGTAAGTAGT
TCGCCAGTTAATAGTTTGCGCAACGTTGTTGCCATTGCTACAGGCATCGTGGTGTCACGCTCGTCGTTTG
GTATGGCTTCATTCAGCTCCGGTTCCCAACGATCAAGGCGAGTTACATGATCCCCCATGTTGTGCAAAAA
AGCGGTTAGCTCCTTCGGTCCTCCGATCGTTGTCAGAAGTAAGTTGGCCGCAGTGTTATCACTCATGGTT
ATGGCAGCACTGCATAATTCTCTTACTGTCATGCCATCCGTAAGATGCTTTTCTGTGACTGGTGAGTACT
CAACCAAGTCATTCTGAGAATAGTGTATGCGGCGACCGAGTTGCTCTTGCCCGGCGTCAATACGGGATAA
TACCGCGCCACATAGCAGAACTTTAAAAGTGCTCATCATTGGAAAACGTTCTTCGGGGCGAAAACTCTCA
AGGATCTTACCGCTGTTGAGATCCAGTTCGATGTAACCCACTCGTGCACCCAACTGATCTTCAGCATCTT
TTACTTTCACCAGCGTTTCTGGGTGAGCAAAAACAGGAAGGCAAAATGCCGCAAAAAAGGGAATAAGGGC
GACACGGAAATGTTGAATACTCATACTCTTCCTTTTTCAATATTATTGAAGCATTTATCAGGGTTATTGT
CTCATGAGCGGATACATATTTGAATGTATTTAGAAAAATAAACAAATAGGGGTTCCGCGCACATTTCCCC
GAAAAGTGCCACCTGACGTCGACGGATCGGGAGATCTCCCGATCCCCTATGGTGCACTCTCAGTACAATC
TGCTCTGATGCCGCATAGTTAAGCCAGTATCTGCTCCCTGCTTGTGTGTTGGAGGTCGCTGAGTAGTGCG
CGAGCAAAATTTAAGCTACAACAAGGCAAGGCTTGACCGACAATTGCATGAAGAATCTGCTTAGGGTTAG
GCGTTTTGCGCTGCTTCGCGATGTACGGGCCAGATATACGCGTT
Features (pLannotate 1.2.2; 23 found; start..end, strand, type, name):
      1..380     +  enhancer       CMV enhancer: human cytomegalovirus immediate early enhancer
    381..584     +  promoter       CMV promoter: human cytomegalovirus (CMV) immediate early promoter
    580..613     +  LTR            5' LTR (truncated) (fragment): truncated 5' long terminal repeat (LTR) from HIV-1
    629..647     +  promoter       T7 promoter: promoter for bacteriophage T7 RNA polymerase
    680..702     +  CDS            Strep-Tag II (fragment): peptide that binds Strep-Tactin®, an engineered form of streptavidin
    710..8290    +  CDS            Lrrk2: LRRK2_MOUSE - Experimental evidence at protein level: Swiss-Prot protein existence level 1. Serine/threonine-protein kinase which phosphorylates a broad range of proteins involved in multiple processes such as neuronal plasticity, autophagy, and vesicle trafficking (PubMed:26824392, PubMed:29125462, PubMed:28720718, PubMed:30398148, PubMed:29212815). Is a key regulator of RAB GTPases by regulating the GTP/GDP exchange and interaction partners of RABs through phosphorylation (PubMed:26824392, PubMed:28720718, PubMed:30398148, PubMed:29212815, PubMed:29125462). Phosphorylates RAB3A, RAB3B, RAB3C
   8367..8591    +  polyA_signal   bGH poly(A) signal: bovine growth hormone polyadenylation signal
   8595..8616    +  promoter       SV40 promoter (fragment): SV40 enhancer and early promoter
   8637..8763    +  rep_origin     f1 ori (fragment) (sequence partly withheld): f1 bacteriophage origin of replication; arrow indicates direction of (+) strand synthesis
   8772..9101    +  promoter       SV40 promoter: SV40 enhancer and early promoter
   9102..9123    -  misc_feature   MCS (fragment): pUC18/19 multiple cloning site
   9194..9793    +  CDS            PuroR: puromycin N-acetyltransferase; pac from Streptomyces alboniger; confers resistance to puromycin
   9843..9908    +  CDS            dmpM (fragment): DMPM_STRAD - Protein inferred from homology: Swiss-Prot protein existence level 3. From Streptomyces alboniger.
   9917..10000   +  CDS            large T antigen (fragment): large T antigen from SV40 (simian virus 40)
  10023..10144   +  polyA_signal   SV40 poly(A) signal: SV40 polyadenylation signal
  10215..10237   -  protein_bind   lac operator (fragment): The lac repressor binds to the lac operator to inhibit transcription in E. coli. This inhibition can be relieved by adding lactose or isopropyl-β-D-thiogalactopyranoside (IPTG). lac repressor encoded by lacI
  10241..10271   -  promoter       lac promoter: promoter for the E. coli lac operon
  10286..10307   -  protein_bind   CAP binding site: CAP binding activates transcription in the presence of cAMP. E. coli catabolite activator protein
  10320..10412   -  CDS            lacI (fragment): lac repressor; lacI; The lac repressor binds to the lac operator to inhibit transcription in E. coli. This inhibition can be relieved by adding lactose or isopropyl-β-D-thiogalactopyranoside (IPTG).
  10595..11183   -  rep_origin     ori: high-copy-number ColE1/pMB1/pBR322/pUC origin of replication
  11354..12214   -  CDS            AmpR: β-lactamase; bla; confers resistance to ampicillin, carbenicillin, and related antibiotics
  12215..12319   -  promoter       AmpR promoter: bla
  12378..12430   -  misc_feature   bom (fragment): basis of mobility region from pBR322
