[The description below was written by a language model from this plasmid's Addgene catalogue record and pLannotate feature annotations shown in this document.]
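Description:
pPuro3.1(+)_Strep-Lrrk2(G2019S)-Myc is a mammalian expression plasmid of about 12.6 kb, built on a modified pcDNA3.1(+) backbone in which the original neomycin resistance cassette was replaced with the puromycin cassette from pPUR. It is maintained in E. coli through a high-copy ColE1/pUC-type origin and an ampicillin resistance gene (β-lactamase with its own promoter). Only a fragment of the f1 origin remains. For selection in mammalian cells, an SV40 enhancer/early promoter drives puromycin N-acetyltransferase, followed by an SV40 polyadenylation signal. The short flanking matches annotated as dmpM, large T antigen, lac elements and an HIV-1 LTR fragment are probably carry-over or incidental homology rather than functional parts.

The payload is the full-length mouse Lrrk2 coding sequence, roughly 7.6 kb, carrying the G2019S substitution that is associated with Parkinson's disease. Lrrk2 encodes a large serine/threonine kinase that phosphorylates RAB GTPases and is involved in vesicle trafficking, autophagy and neuronal plasticity. Expression is driven by the human CMV immediate-early enhancer and promoter and terminated by the bovine growth hormone polyadenylation signal. A T7 promoter lies upstream of the open reading frame. The protein carries an N-terminal Strep-tag II, which is detected in the feature table just before the Lrrk2 coding region. The catalogue entry also lists a C-terminal Myc tag, but this was not annotated separately in the feature table. The two tags allow affinity purification on Strep-Tactin and immunodetection. The construct is intended for transient or puromycin-selected expression of the mutant kinase in mammalian cells.
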