Addgene plasmid #161585: pPuro3.1(+)_Strep-Lrrk2(G2019S)-Myc
Purpose: expression of Myc-tagged mouse Lrrk2 containing Parkinson's associated G2019S mutation
Depositing lab: Maik Hintze. Depositing organization: Universitaetsklinikum Bonn.
Backbone
  Vector backbone: pcDNA3.1(+)
  Backbone size w/o insert (bp): 4902
  Vector type: Mammalian Expression
  Selectable markers: Puromycin
Growth in bacteria
  Bacterial resistance: Ampicillin, 100 μg/mL
  Growth temperature: 30°C
  Growth strain: NEB Stable
  Growth instructions: Depositor recommends growth at 30°C for 24 hrs.
  Copy number: High Copy
Gene/Insert
  Gene/Insert name: Lrrk2
  Species: M. musculus (mouse)
  Insert size (bp): 7700
  Mutation: G2019S
  Entrez Gene: Lrrk2 (a.k.a. 4921513O20Rik, 9330188B09Rik, D630001M17Rik, Gm927, cI-46)
  Promoter: CMV
  Tag / fusion protein: StrepII (N terminal on insert); Myc tag (C terminal on insert)
  Cloning method: Restriction Enzyme; 5′ cloning site NheI (unknown if destroyed); 3′ cloning site ApaI (unknown if destroyed)
  Sequencing primers: 5′ GGC TAA CTA GAG AAC CCA CTG; 3′ GGC AAC TAG AAG GCA CAG TC
Terms and licenses: Academic/Nonprofit Terms; Industry Terms: Not Available to Industry
Depositor comments: Neo cassette from pcDNA3.1(+) replaced with Puro cassette from pPUR (Clontech/TaKaRa)
How to cite: pPuro3.1(+)_Strep-Lrrk2(G2019S)-Myc was a gift from Maik Hintze (Addgene plasmid # 161585 ; http://n2t.net/addgene:161585 ; RRID:Addgene_161585)
